>Addgene plasmid | Flag Rab12 wild type Sequencing Result | analyzer sequence | sequence record 174213
GCTCTAGATTGCGGCCGCGGTCATAGCTGTTTCCTGAACAGATCCCATCAAGCTTATCGATACCGTCGAC
CTCGAGGGGGGGCCCGGTACCTTAATTAATTAAGGTACCAGGTAAGTGTACCCAATTCGCCCTATAGTGA
GTCGTATTACAATTCACTCGATCGCCCTTCCCAACAGTTGCGCAGCCTGAATGGCGAATGGAGATCCAAT
TTTTAAGTGTATAATGTGTTAAACTACTGATTCTAATTGTTTGTGTATTTTAGATTCACAGTCCCAAGGC
TCATTTCAGGCCCCTCAGTCCTCACAGTCTGTTCATGATCATAATCAGCCATACCACATTTGTAGAGGTT
TTACTTGCTTTAAAAAACCTCCCACACCTCCCCCTGAACCTGAAACATAAAATGAATGCAATTGTTGTTG
TTAACTTGTTTATTGCAGCTTATAATGGTTACAAATAAAGCAATAGCATCACAAATTTCACAAATAAAGC
ATTTTTTTCACTGCATTCTAGTTGTGGTTTGTCCAAACTCATCAATGTATCTTAACGCGTAAATTGTAAG
CGTTAATATTTTGTTAAAATTCGCGTTAAATTTTTGTTAAATCAGCTCATTTTTTAACCAATAGGCCGAA
ATCGGCAAAATCCCTTATAAATCAAAAGAATAGACCGAGATAGGGT
[37 nt withheld, positions 677-713]
AAAGAACGTGGACTCCAACGTCAAAGG
[49 nt withheld, positions 741-789]
T
[91 nt withheld, positions 791-881]
G
[124 nt withheld, positions 883-1006]
CAGGTGGCACTTTTCGGGGAAATGTGCGCGGAACCCCTATTTGTTTATTTTTCTAAATACATTCAAATAT
GTATCCGCTCATGAGACAATAACCCTGATAAATGCTTCAATAATATTGAAAAAGGAAGAATCCTGAGGCG
GAAAGAACCAGCTGTGGAATGTGTGTCAGTTAGGGTGTGGAAAGTCCCCAGGCTCCCCAGCAGGCAGAAG
TATGCAAAGCATGCATCTCAATTAGTCAGCAACCAGGTGTGGAAAGTCCCCAGGCTCCCCAGCAGGCAGA
AGTATGCAAAGCATGCATCTCAATTAGTCAGCAACCATAGTCCCGCCCCTAACTCCGCCCATCCCGCCCC
TAACTCCGCCCAGTTCCGCCCATTCTCCGCCCCATGGCTGACTAATTTTTTTTATTTATGCAGAGGCCGA
GGCCGCCTCGGCCTCTGAGCTATTCCAGAAGTAGTGAGGAGGCTTTTTTGGAGGCCTAGGCTTTTGCAAA
GATCGATCAAGAGACAGGATGAGGATCGTTTCGCATGATTGAACAAGATGGATTGCACGCAGGTTCTCCG
GCCGCTTGGGTGGAGAGGCTATTCGGCTATGACTGGGCACAACAGACAATCGGCTGCTCTGATGCCGCCG
TGTTCCGGCTGTCAGCGCAGGGGCGCCCGGTTCTTTTTGTCAAGACCGACCTGTCCGGTGCCCTGAATGA
ACTGCAAGACGAGGCAGCGCGGCTATCGTGGCTGGCCACGACGGGCGTTCCTTGCGCAGCTGTGCTCGAC
GTTGTCACTGAAGCGGGAAGGGACTGGCTGCTATTGGGCGAAGTGCCGGGGCAGGATCTCCTGTCATCTC
ACCTTGCTCCTGCCGAGAAAGTATCCATCATGGCTGATGCAATGCGGCGGCTGCATACGCTTGATCCGGC
TACCTGCCCATTCGACCACCAAGCGAAACATCGCATCGAGCGAGCACGTACTCGGATGGAAGCCGGTCTT
GTCGATCAGGATGATCTGGACGAAGAACATCAGGGGCTCGCGCCAGCCGAACTGTTCGCCAGGCTCAAGG
CGAGCATGCCCGACGGCGAGGATCTCGTCGTGACCCATGGCGATGCCTGCTTGCCGAATATCATGGTGGA
AAATGGCCGCTTTTCTGGATTCATCGACTGTGGCCGGCTGGGTGTGGCGGACCGCTATCAGGACATAGCG
TTGGCTACCCGTGATATTGCTGAAGAACTTGGCGGCGAATGGGCTGACCGCTTCCTCGTGCTTTACGGTA
TCGCCGCTCCCGATTCGCAGCGCATCGCCTTCTATCGCCTTCTTGACGAGTTCTTCTGAGCGGGACTCTG
GGGTTCGAAATGACCGACCAAGCGACGCCCAACCTGCCATCACGAGATTTCGATTCCACCGCCGCCTTCT
ATGAAAGGTTGGGCTTCGGAATCGTTTTCCGGGACGCCGGCTGGATGATCCTCCAGCGCGGGGATCTCAT
GCTGGAGTTCTTCGCCCACCCTAGGGGGAGGCTAACTGAAACACGGAAGGAGACAATACCGGAAGGAACC
CGCGCTATGACGGCAATAAAAAGACAGAATAAAACGCACGGTGTTGGGTCGTTTGTTCATAAACGCGGGG
TTCGGTCCCAGGGCTGGCACTCTGTCGATACCCCACCGAGACCCCATTGGGGCCAATACGCCCGCGTTTC
TTCCTTTTCCCCACCCCACCCCCCAAGTTCGGGTGAAGGCCCAGGGCTCGCAGCCAACGTCGGGGCGGCA
GGCCCTGCCATAGCCTCAGGTTACTCATATATACTTTAGATTGATTTAAAACTTCATTTTTAATTTAAAA
GGATCTAGGTGAAGATCCTTTTTGATAATCTCATGACCAAAATCCCTTAACGTGAGTTTTCGTTCCACTG
AGCGTCAGACCCCGTAGAAAAGATCAAAGGATCTTCTTGAGATCCTTTTTTTCTGCGCGTAATCTGCTGC
TTGCAAACAAAAAAACCACCGCTACCAGCGGTGGTTTGTTTGCCGGATCAAGAGCTACCAACTCTTTTTC
CGAAGGTAACTGGCTTCAGCAGAGCGCAGATACCAAATACTGTTCTTCTAGTGTAGCCGTAGTTAGGCCA
CCACTTCAAGAACTCTGTAGCACCGCCTACATACCTCGCTCTGCTAATCCTGTTACCAGTGGCTGCTGCC
AGTGGCGATAAGTCGTGTCTTACCGGGTTGGACTCAAGACGATAGTTACCGGATAAGGCGCAGCGGTCGG
GCTGAACGGGGGGTTCGTGCACACAGCCCAGCTTGGAGCGAACGACCTACACCGAACTGAGATACCTACA
GCGTGAGCTATGAGAAAGCGCCACGCTTCCCGAAGGGAGAAAGGCGGACAGGTATCCGGTAAGCGGCAGG
GTCGGAACAGGAGAGCGCACGAGGGAGCTTCCAGGGGGAAACGCCTGGTATCTTTATAGTCCTGTCGGGT
TTCGCCACCTCTGACTTGAGCGTCGATTTTTGTGATGCTCGTCAGGGGGGCGGAGCCTATGGAAAAACGC
CAGCAACGCGGCCTTTTTACGGTTCCTGGCCTTTTGCTGGCCTTTTGCTCACATGTTCTTTCCTGCGTTA
TCCCCTGATTCTGTGGATAACCGTATTACCGCCATGCATTAGTTATTAATAGTAATCAATTACGGGGTCA
TTAGTTCATAGCCCATATATGGAGTTCCGCGTTACATAACTTACGGTAAATGGCCCGCCTGGCTGACCGC
CCAACGACCCCCGCCCATTGACGTCAATAATGACGTATGTTCCCATAGTAACGCCAATAGGGACTTTCCA
TTGACGTCAATGGGTGGAGTATTTACGGTAAACTGCCCACTTGGCAGTACATCAAGTGTATCATATGCCA
AGTACGCCCCCTATTGACGTCAATGACGGTAAATGGCCCGCCTGGCATTATGCCCAGTACATGACCTTAT
GGGACTTTCCTACTTGGCAGTACATCTACGTATTAGTCATCGCTATTACCATGGTGATGCGGTTTTGGCA
GTACATCAATGGGCGTGGATAGCGGTTTGACTCACGGGGATTTCCAAGTCTCCACCCCATTGACGTCAAT
GGGAGTTTGTTTTGGCACCAAAATCAACGGGACTTTCCAAAATGTCGTAACAACTCCGCCCCATTGACGC
AAATGGGCGGTAGGCGTGTACGGTGGGAGGTCTATATAAGCAGAGCTGGTTTAGTGAACCGTCAGATCCG
CTAGCGATTACGCCAAGCTCGAAATTAACCCTCACTAAAGGGAACAAAAGCTGGAGCTCCACCGCGGTGG
CGGCCGCCACCATGGATTACAAGGATGACGACGATAAGGCCCGGGCGGATCCGGGCGCCGCGCTGCAGAG
GCGGGCCGGGGGCGGCGGCGGTCTGGGCGCGGGCTCCCCGGCGCTGTCGGGCGGCCAGGGCCGCCGGAGG
AAGCAGCCCCCCAGGCCGGCCGACTTCAAGTTGCAGGTCATCATTATCGGCTCCCGCGGCGTGGGCAAGA
CCAGCCTGATGGAGCGCTTCACCGACGACACCTTCTGCGAGGCCTGCAAGTCCACCGTGGGTGTTGACTT
CAAAATCAAAACTGTAGAGCTAAGAGGAAAGAAAATTAGATTACAGATCTGGGACACAGCAGGTCAGGAG
AGATTCAACAGCATTACCTCAGCTTATTACAGAAGTGCCAAGGGGATCATATTAGTATATGATATCACTA
AGAAGGAGACATTTGATGATTTGCCGAAATGGATGAAGATGATTGATAAGTATGCTTCAGAAGATGCAGA
GCTTCTCTTAGTTGGAAATAAGTTGGACTGTGAAACGGACAGAGAAATCACCAGGCAGCAGGGGGAAAAG
TTTGCACAGCAGATCACTGGGATGCGGTTCTGTGAAGCAAGTGCCAAGGATAACTTCAATGTGGACGAGA
TATTTTTGAAACTTGTCGATGACATTCTGAAAAAGATGCCTCTGGATATTTTAAGGAATGAGTTGTCCAA
TAGTATCCTGTCGTTACAACCAGAGCCTGAGATACCGCCAGAACTGCCTCCACCAAGACCACATGTCCGA
TGCTGTTGATTTCCTACTTTGGAGACAAAGTGGAAATGATTCCTGGAAAGGGGAAAAAACGTTCTATTCT
GCACTACAATCATTTTGACAATTTCCTTTCGCACTTTGTAATCCAAGTCAGAGCTATACACTAACTTGTA
AATATGCATATATGCAATCCTGGGTAAGTTTTGGTTATAAGTTACCTATTTCCCTCCAAATTATTATATT
TCATTCATTACCCCAGTGTCTAGTGTACATACACTGGGAAACCTAGTACTTCTAATATGAAGAATGGGAG
AAATGAAAGGTATAATGTTTCTTGAAATAAATAATATAATTGTCCTTATTAATTATATTATGAGGACAGA
AGATATTCTGATAAGAGAGAACGTGGTGCTTTGCTTACCGTTTTAAAGAAAATTTGTAAAACTAAAGACT
TTTTGAAAAAAAGCTATCTTAAGTGCTTTTTCTTTATTTACAAGACATTTCCCCCAGTGGTAGCATCTGA
AGTATTGGAGTGTTTCTGCCACGAAGCAAAGCTCCATTCATGGCCGTCATGGAAGGTTATTTATTAATGT
TACATAATGGTAGAATATTACTAGTTAGAGGGTTGGATTTGACTTGGTCCTAAGGCCACAGAATCTCTCT
CATGGCTTCCTAAGGGATGTACCTTTATGCTTTTAAGAACTACAAAGATTC
Features (pLannotate 1.2.2; 20 found; start..end, strand, type, name):
     47..91      +  misc_feature   MCS (fragment): pBluescript multiple cloning site
    131..149     -  promoter       T7 promoter: promoter for bacteriophage T7 RNA polymerase
    159..198     +  CDS            lacZα (fragment): LacZα fragment of β-galactosidase; lacZ fragment
    208..263     +  intron         small t intron (fragment): SV40 (simian virus 40) small t antigen intron
    263..400     +  CDS            large T antigen (fragment): large T antigen from SV40 (simian virus 40)
    423..544     +  polyA_signal   SV40 poly(A) signal: SV40 polyadenylation signal
    578..1006    -  rep_origin     f1 ori (sequence partly withheld): f1 bacteriophage origin of replication; arrow indicates direction of (+) strand synthesis
   1033..1135    +  promoter       AmpR promoter: bla
   1139..1496    +  promoter       SV40 promoter: SV40 enhancer and early promoter
   1531..2325    +  CDS            NeoR/KanR: aminoglycoside phosphotransferase from Tn5; aph(3')-II (or nptII); confers resistance to neomycin, kanamycin, and G418 (Geneticin®)
   2346..2498    +  CDS            ble (fragment): BLE_KLEPN - Experimental evidence at protein level: Swiss-Prot protein existence level 1. Binding protein with a strong affinity to the bleomycin family of antibiotics. Binds to CL990; an antimitotic-antibiotic compound. From Klebsiella pneumoniae.
   2557..2604    +  polyA_signal   HSV TK poly(A) signal: herpes simplex virus thymidine kinase polyadenylation signal (Cole and Stacy, 1985)
   2695..2711    -  polyA_signal   bGH poly(A) signal (fragment): bovine growth hormone polyadenylation signal
   2933..3521    +  rep_origin     ori: high-copy-number ColE1/pMB1/pBR322/pUC origin of replication
   3696..3999    +  enhancer       CMV enhancer: human cytomegalovirus immediate early enhancer
   4000..4203    +  promoter       CMV promoter: human cytomegalovirus (CMV) immediate early promoter
   4249..4267    +  promoter       T3 promoter: promoter for bacteriophage T3 RNA polymerase
   4280..4303    +  misc_feature   MCS (fragment): pBluescript multiple cloning site
   4311..4335    +  CDS            3xFLAG (fragment): three tandem FLAG® epitope tags
   4344..5072    +  CDS            RAB12: RAB12_HUMAN - Experimental evidence at protein level: Swiss-Prot protein existence level 1. The small GTPases Rab are key regulators of intracellular membrane trafficking, from the formation of transport vesicles to their fusion with membranes. Rabs cycle between an inactive GDP-bound form and an active GTP-bound form that is able to recruit to membranes different set of downstream effectors directly responsible for vesicle formation, movement, tethering and fusion. That Rab may play a role in protein transport from recycling endosomes to lysosomes regulating, for instance, the degradation of
